>Addgene plasmid #69881 | pTL464 | depositor full sequence | sequence record 124046 | pTL464 sequence 18440 bps
CATGATGAAATAACATAAGGTGGTCCCGTCGGCAAGAGACATCCACTTAACGTATGCTTGCAATAAGTGC
GAGTGAAAGGAATAGTATTCTGAGTGTCGTATTGAGTCTGAGTGAGACAGCGATATGATTGTTGATTAAC
CCTTAGCATGTCCGTGGGGTTTGAATTAACTCATAATATTAATTAGACGAAATTATTTTTAAAGTTTTAT
TTTTAATAATTTGCGAGTACGCAAAGCTAGAGTTGTTGGTTGGCACACCACAAATATACTGTTGCCGAGC
ACAATTCCGCTCGAATTGCCGGCTGTACACTTAAGAAGTTCCTACTGCAGGTAATGAATTGCCGCGGTGC
GGGTGCCAGGGCGTGCCCTTGGGCTCCCCGGGCGCGTACTCCACGAATTCTTGCATGCAATGCGGCCGCA
GTAATTTGTCTTCGATGTATGCATAACAATCACCACGTTACATTCCTATTTGAATTGCGCGCTCTTCCCA
GCAGCAAGTTGGCAGTCCGATAGTTGCGTTTTTAGGCTGGCAACACCCTCCAGCTTCAACCAGACATTCA
AGTATACAGAATTTTTCTAAAAGAAAGTTGATTGTGAATCGAGCTCTCAAGCGAATAGGATCGTCTGCGT
TGTATGGAGTTTAATCCGAAATATAAGTGTAATAATTGCCCAAAGTGAAGTAAAACCTAGTGCTAACCAA
GGAGCAAAGCATCCGTGAATAAAAAAAAACAAAAAAGCAACTTAAAGCCAGTCTTTTTCGTGGCTTTGGC
ATCATCAATAACTAAGCCAACAAATCGCTCTGAAAATCGCCAACTGGCGACAGAAATCAACGGGAAAACT
TCATTCCGAGTTTAAAAATGTTTTATTCTCGCGGAATTCAAGAAACGTCCACAGTTTTCAACGTGAAAAA
AATGCCCGGAGTTGGAACAAAGAAAGACACCCAAACTGGGGCTCCGCGGGGCAGAAAAAACTCGAAGCGC
AGCTGCAGCAACTTTTCTCTACATTTACATCCACATGCATATATGTTCGTGAATAGTGTGCATCGGGTGT
ACAAAGAAAACGGGTCTTTGTTCTGTCCACGAATCGATGGCCATGCAACAACTACAACCACAGTGTGGGT
GTACACAGAAGGGTGTGTATTCTTAGCTCCCTACCCTACCCCCTCCCCTGCCCCATGCCATCTTCTTATC
TTCTATTTGTCTTTTGCCTGCTTGTTCGTGTTTGCCCAAGGAGTCAATATGTAAACAATTATCTAATGGA
TTCTCTACCTTTCAGATACATAAGTTGAATGGTACTTTTGAGTCCAACTTTCATGAATATGACTCCAAAC
GGAAATACATAAGAGGTATGTACATATGTACATAGGTGTGCTTGGCCTGGATATCATCATACATAAATAT
AAGACCATTTTAATTATTAAAGATATATAAATGCAATTTATAATTCTTACAATTAATTATGTTTTCTTGA
TATTTGCATTGCTTATATAGTGTTTTAATAGGAGTTATACAAAGAGGTTCTGAATATTAAAATAACTTAA
ATTTATTAGAATCTACACTTTTGATATTTACTGTAACCAGGTCATTAGATTGACTCAACATTGATGTGAT
ATTGCACAAGTAAATTAAATGGAACCAATATCAATAAAAGAAAAGGATAGTTCTCCTTTTCCTTTCTAAC
GAAATACAACATGTCTTAAGTTATTAGTTATGTGCCTTAAAATAATAATAATAATAATACCAAACATTAT
AAATGTTATCTTCCCTTTCAGTTTGAATACTTCAAACCGAGTGAAACACTGCCGAATGAGCATTGCCGAT
AAGAACCAATGATGGACGATCGATGATTCGTGATCTGGGCCGGCAGGATTTGGTATTTATGACTACTATT
GCACTTGCTACCAAGCTAACGACCCACATACTCCACCATCAACCTCAGCATTACTAAGTATATCCCAGGC
AGTGTAAAAACCGGTATCAAAATGAAGCTGCTGAGTAGTATTGAACAAGCGTGTGACATATGCCGACTTA
AGAAGCTGAAGTGCAGCAAGGAAAAGCCGAAGTGCGCCAAATGTCTTAAGAACAATTGGGAGTGCCGGTA
CTCGCCAAAGACGAAGCGAAGCCCTTTGACACGCGCTCATTTGACTGAAGTGGAGAGTCGCCTGGAGCGC
CTTGAGCAGTTGTTCCTCCTCATTTTTCCCCGTGAAGACCTCGACATGATACTGAAGATGGATAGTCTCC
AAGATATTAAGGCCCTGCTCACTGGCCTGTTTGTTCAGGATAACGTCAACAAGGATGCCGTGACGGACCG
CCTTGCCTCGGTGGAGACAGATATGCCACTTACCTTGCGGCAGCATCGCATCTCGGCTACCAGCAGTAGT
GAAGAAAGTTCCAATAAGGGTCAACGGCAACTGACGGTATCGGGATCCACGCCGATGGAGTTCCAGTACC
TGCCCGATACGGATGACCGTCACCGTATCGAAGAAAAGCGGAAGCGAACCTATGAAACCTTCAAGTCCAT
CATGAAAAAGTCCCCCTTCTCGGGCCCCACGGACCCGCGCCCCCCGCCCCGTCGTATTGCGGTTCCTTCG
CGCAGCAGTGCCAGCGTCCCCAAACCCGCACCGCAGCCCTACCCGTTCACTTCCTCCCTTAGCACGATTA
ACTATGATGAGTTCCCCACGATGGTGTTCCCCAGTGGACAAATTTCCCAGGCATCGGCACTGGCTCCGGC
CCCACCGCAAGTCCTCCCCCAGGCGCCCGCTCCGGCACCGGCTCCCGCAATGGTGAGTGCTCTGGCCCAG
GCCCCCGCTCCAGTCCCCGTGCTGGCGCCTGGACCCCCACAGGCAGTTGCCCCTCCTGCTCCGAAACCAA
CGCAGGCGGGCGAAGGAACCCTGAGCGAGGCCCTCTTGCAGCTTCAGTTCGATGACGAAGACTTGGGAGC
CCTGCTGGGTAACAGCACAGACCCTGCCGTATTCACCGATCTCGCATCCGTGGACAACAGCGAGTTTCAG
CAGCTCTTGAATCAGGGAATCCCGGTCGCACCTCATACCACAGAGCCCATGCTGATGGAATACCCGGAGG
CTATCACGCGACTGGTGACCGGCGCACAGCGACCACCCGATCCAGCCCCTGCCCCACTGGGTGCCCCGGG
TTTGCCCAATGGCCTCCTCAGCGGCGATGAGGATTTCTCCAGCATCGCTGATATGGATTTCTCCGCTTTG
CTGAGCCAGATAAGCTCCTAAGTTTAAACAAGCTTATCGATACCGTCGACTAAAGCCAAATAGAAAATTA
TTCAGTTCCTGGCTTAAGTTTTTAAAAGTGATATTATTTATTTGGTTGTAACCAACCAAAAGAATGTAAA
TAACTAATACATAATTATGTTAGTTTTAAGTTAGCAACAAATTGATTTTAGCTATATTAGCTACTTGGTT
AATAAATAGAATATATTTATTTAAAGATAATTGCGTTTTTATTGTCAGGGAGTGAGTTTGCTTAAAAACT
CGTTTAGATCCACTAGTTCTAGAGCTAGCGCGTATCATGCTACCAACCATATTGTCAATATCCTATGAGC
ATATATCGTTAGATCGTAAGTGTCTTTGCAGGCCCACCAACAATCCAATCCAAACCAAACCAAACTACAA
CAATCATCGCCGCTAACCAAAAAATTTCTTTTTATATGCCATATATATATACCATGTCCATATAAACCCA
TACCCTGCCCAGCACCCTGTGACTTATGAAGCCTTCGCCTTTCAGTGTCCAAGTACCAAACCGCCTACGC
CTGCGAAGGTAAGAAACTGACCATCGAGTGCGATCCCGGCGATGTGATCAACCTCATTCGGGCCAACTAT
GGCCGCTTCTCGATTACCATCTGCAATGACCACGGGAATGTGGAGTGGAGTGTTAACTGCATGTTTCCCA
AGTCACTCAGCGTACTGAACTCAAGGTAATACATCTTTTAAAGTTTATTGGATCTTCAAATCATTAAACA
TGTCATTTGGAAATTTCATACTCTGGTTGCGAATATCAATAAACTATTTCAACACAAGTCAATCAATCAA
GCATCTTAAATATGTGAAAATTACCCAACTCTGTTTACTGATGAACGCGTATTTTTCCCATTTTCCAGAT
GTGCCCACAAGCAGAGCTGCGGCGTGTTGGCAGCCACGAGCATGTTCGGGGATCCCTGTCCCGGTACCCA
CAAGTATCTGGAGGCACACTACCAGTGCATAAGTGCAGCCCAAACTTCGACGACGACCAACAGGCCCAGT
CCGCCGCCATGGGTGCTGAGCAATGGTCCGCCGATCTTTGGCAACGGCAGTGGACTGATCCATCCGCCCG
GGGTTGGAGCGGGTGCGCCGCCCCCGCCGAGACTTCCCACACTTCCCGGAGTGGTGGGAATCAGTGGGAA
TCCCGGCCTGTTCAACGTACCACCGCAACACACCGCCGTCACGCACTCCACGCCCTCGAGCAGCACGACA
GCCGTGGGCGGTGGACGTTTGAAGGGTGGGGCCACCTCCACGACGACCACCAAGCATCCGGCTGGCCGCC
ATGATGGTCTGCCACCGCCGCCGCAACTGCACCACCACCACAACCACCACGGTGAAGACACTGCCTCACC
CACCAAGCCGAGCAGCAAGCTGCCGGCTGGCGGTAATGCCACTTCACCATCCAACACGAGGATACTCACG
GGCGTCGGAGGTTCCGGAACTGATGACGGAACCCTACTGACCACAAAGAGCTCACCCAACCGCCCACCGG
GCACTGCGGCCAGTGGATCCGTTGTCCCCGGGAACGGCAGCGTGGTGCGCACCATCAACAATATTAATTT
GAACGCAGCCGGGATGTCCGGAGGCGATGATGAGTCCAAGTTGTTTTGCGGCCCCACTCATGCCCGCAAT
TTGTACTGGAACATGACTCGAGTGGGTGATGTGAATGTTCAGCCCTGTCCTGGCGGAGCAGCCGGCATCG
CCAAGTGGCGTTGCGTTCTAATGAAGAGGATACCCGACTCCGGCTACGATGAGTACGATGATGACATCAG
TTCGACAACTCCGGCACCCAGCGGTGGCGACTGTCTGCACAACAGCAGCAGCTGCGAGCCGCCGGTGAGC
ATGGCCCACAAGGTAAACCAGCGTCTGCGCAACTTTGAGCCCACCTGGCATCCCGCGACACCTGATCTGA
CGCAATGCCGCAGCCTTTGGCTCAACAATCTGGAAATGCGAGTAAACCAGCGGGACTCCTCCTTGATCTC
CATCGCCAACGATATGTCCGAAGTGACCAGTAGCAAAACGCTCTACGGCGGCGACATGTTGGTCACCACG
AAGATTATCCAAACAGTGTCCGAGAAGATGATGCACGACAAGGAGACCTTCCCGGATCAGCGACAGCGCG
AGGCTATGATCATGGAGTTGTTGCATTGTGTGGTCAAAACCGGCTCCAACCTGCTGGACGAATCGCAGCT
GTCCTCGTGGTTGGATCTCAATCCGGAGGACCAAATGCGTGTAGCCACATCCTTGCTAACTGGCCTGGAA
TACAATGCCTTTCTGCTGGCGGATACGATCATCAGGGAGCGCAGCGTGGTGCAAAAAGTCAAAAATATAT
GTGAGTTCTAAATGTTTGCATTGTTTGCATTTCAAAATACTTATAACTGTATATCACCATAGTGCTCTCC
GTTCGAGTTCTGGAAACCAAGACTATCCAGTCCAGCGTGGTCTTCCCAGATTCGGATCAGTGGCCCTTGA
GTTCGGATCGTATTGAGCTGCCACGAGCTGCTCTAATAGATAATAGTGAAGGCGGTCTGGTGCGAATTGT
ATTCGCCGCCTTCGATCGCCTGGAATCCATTCTAAAGCCCAGCTATGATCACTTCGATCTCAAGAGCTCC
CGCAGTTACGGTAAGTCCACAGAGAACTGAAAAACGTTAGAATAGTATAATCTAAATGTTTTCTTAGTTC
GCAATACAGCCATCCTGAGCAACGACAGCGATGTCAACGCGGGGGAGATCCAACAGCGCCTACGCATCCT
GAACAGCAAGGTGATCTCGGCCAGCTTGGGCAAGGGGCGTCACATACAACTCTCCCAGCCCATAACCCTG
ACACTGAAACATCTGAAGACCGAGAATGTAACGAATCCCACCTGCGTGTTCTGGAACTATATTGACCAGT
AAGACTCATATGCTCATATGCCTAATAATTTATACGAATTAATGTTTTTGTTTTAGTGCGTGGTCTGCCA
ACGGATGCAGTCTGGAGTCCACTAACCGCACGCACAGCGTCTGCAGTTGCAACCACCTGACAAACTTTGC
CATACTAATGGACGTTGTGGATGAGCACCAGCATTCGTTGTTCACCATGTTCGATGGAAACATGCGCATA
TTCATCTACATAAGCATCGGCATCTGCGTGGTCTTCATAGTTATCGCCCTGCTAACGCTGAAGCTGTTCA
ATGGGGTCTTTGTGAAGGTAAGAAACGGCTCCAATCCCTTGCCGCATCAGCGGTCGGGCAGCAGACGCCA
GCAAAACAATATTCGCGACCAGACCCACGAGTCCTTGACCCTGACCACGCCAACCAGTCAGTCCAATGTG
CCGCCGCCCAGTCATGGGAACACGAACTTTATCCAACACAATTCCATCCGCAACTCACACCGCAACAATC
TGAACTACAATGTCCAACAGCAGCAGCAGCAACAGCAACAACAAGTTGTTGCGGCAGCTGCTGCTGCTGT
TGTGCTGTCCAATCAGCCGCAGCGAAATATGCAACATGCCATGAACAACTTGAATCTGAATCTGCATCAG
CACGGTCAGCAGACGGCTGCTGCTGCAGCTGCTGCTGCCTCAATAGCCGCTGCACTGCAGCAACATGCAG
TTCAGGCCAGCAACGCCAGCAATAACCTCAACATCAGCCACAACTATCTGCAGCAGCAGCATGTCCAGCA
GCAGCAGCAGCAGCAGCGTGGCCAGCAGCCGCAGCCACATCCGCACCGCAATCACAACCTTAATGTGGAC
GGCAATGGATTGGATAACACGAACAACATCATTATGCAGGCCAACATGGACGACTTACAATATAAGTGGT
GGTGGTGGTGAAAAAACAGATAAACACAATTTTAGGCTAGGCTAGGCTTTCTAGACATATGTATTTATGA
CCGAGAGACACATGTGATATAATGCTTAAGTAACTTAAATTGTTAATGAACCTCTCTCTGGCAGGATTCA
AAGATAAGACTCAAAAGCTGTGCTGGGCAGCGATGATCACTGTTGCGTCCCAGTAACAGCTTGCACGCGA
AGACTCCCATTTATATTTATGTATCGTAGTAATTTGTCATAGCTTAAGATTAGCACACAAAACCAATAAT
GAAATATCTTCATATGATAGACTCATTTTTCTTTTTGTTACAAATCATCACTCTGGCATGTTTTACTTAA
TCGTTTAATCATTTTTGAAATACCATAACCCCTTTTATGTGCATTGATTGTTTAACAAATTTAACATAGA
CATCGTACAACTAAATACCTAGAACACTTCTGACTTTCTTTTGTATTTCATTAATTAATAAAATATACAA
ATGTTGCTAATTTTGTCCTGTAAATATTGCATTTTGTGTTTGTTCATTTAGTTTGTATGTATATTACCTA
TGTGTTGTGCTTGTTTCGTGTTCTGTTCATTGTTTTATTCGTATTCGTATTACTCTTAGTCTTTGGATTT
TCACCACCACCCACCAAAATTATTGTAAATCAAGTTCTAAATTAAGTTTGACTATCAAATCTGACACCTA
TTCTTCAAAACGTTTAAGATTATCAATTTCCTTAAAATGTCTAAAAGCTCCCTGATGATCGAATCTTTAG
GGTCCTTCTGCTGGTGCTGCTTAAAGAAAAAATTTGCACTGACTTCTCGAACTTATATTAACTTTTCACT
CTGTCTTCTCTTTAACTGTCCACTCCAGTCCGCGCGCACCTCGATCTATACCAGCATTTACCTTTGCCTC
CTGGCCATCGAGCTGCTCTTTCTCCTGGGCATTGAACAGACCGAAACAAGCATTTTCTGCGGCTTCATTA
CTATTTTCCTACACTGTGCCATCCTATCGGGCACCGCCTGGTTCTGTTACGAAGGTAAGAAGGCCGAATT
TCATCTACACTTTGCAGCCCTAACCCTTTGCCTCTGCAGCCTTCCATTCGTACTCAACGCTCACCTCGGA
CGAGCTCCTGCTGGAGGTGGACCAGACGCCCAAGGTGAACTGCTACTACCTCTTGTCCTACGGACTGTCG
CTGAGCGTGGTGGCCATCTCGCTGGTCATCGATCCCAGCACCTATACCCAAAACGATTATTGCGTGCTGA
TGGAGGCGAATGCCTTGTTTTATGCCACCTTTGTAATACCAGTGCTTGTCTTCTTTGTGGTAAGTTACAT
AATATGAGATGAAGCTTCAAAAGCGCAGTTACCATTTTAAATTAATTCACTTTTACAGGCTGCCATTGGT
TACACATTCCTCTCCTGGATTATAATGTGCCGCAAAAGTCGCACGGGTCTAAAGACCAAGGAACATACTC
GCCTCGCTAGCGTGCGGTAAGATATTGAAAATCCATATACACTTTAAAGATCCTTCGATGCCCATGTACC
TCAAATCCTAGGTTCGACATACGCTGCTCCTTTGTGTTCCTCTTGCTGCTCAGCGCTGTTTGGTGCTCGG
CCTACTTCTATTTGCGAGGAGCCAAAATGGACGATGACACGGCTGATGTGTATGGATACTGCTTCATCTG
CTTCAACACATTGCTGGGGCTCTATATCTTCGTGTTCCATTGCATTCAAAACGAAAAGATCCGGCGGGAG
TATCGGAAGTATGTGAGACAGCACGCTTGGCTGCCCAAGTGCTTGCGCTGCTCGAAAACATCAATTTCCT
CGGGCATTGTTACCGGCAATGGACCCACAGCCGGAACCCTTTGCAGCGTCTCCACGTCCAAGAAGCCCAA
GCTGCCGTTAGGAGTGAGCGAAGAGGCGCATGACGATCCCCAGCAGCAACAGCAGACACCAGTGCCCATC
ACAGAGGATGCCATTATGGGAGCCACCTCTGATTGTGAACTGAACGAGGCCCAGCAAAGAAGAACCCTAA
AAAGTGGCCTAATGACGGGCACACTACAGGCTCCACCGCAGACCCTTGGTGGCCATGTTGTGCTCGAAAG
AGGTAGCACTCTCCGCTCCACTGGTCATGCCTCACCCACCAGCTCTGCCGGGTCCACACACCTGATTTTT
GCGCACAAGCAACAACAACAACAGCAGCAACAGGGACCTTTGGGCGAGTCTTACTACCATCAGCCGGACT
ACTACAGCTGGAAGCAACCATCAACTGGAACAGGAGGATTGAAAACACCGCGGGAGTACTACAATAATGC
GGGTGCTGCTGCATCATCGCCGCAACAGGCGCACGAGGTATTCTACTGGACTCAAAAGCCGAACAGCGGC
CACAATGGCAAAAAGAAGAGGGGCGCCGGAGGAGTTCCCGCCTCGCCTAGTGGATCTCTGCACAGTCGCA
CGGCCGCCGCCTCCCAGGTGCTTTTCTATCCATCGTACAAGAAGACCAAGCCTGGCCAGCCAACAGGCTA
TCCGCAATACGCGGAGGCGTTGGACCCACCACTAGCCACTGGCAATGCGGCTGCCTACTACCAGCAGCAG
CAACAGTTGCGTCGCCAGCAGCTACATCAGCAGCAGCAACAGCAGCAGCAGCAGCAACTCTCCTCGGACG
AGGAGCAGGCCGAGCAACATGCTCACCTGTTGCACCTGCAACGACGAGCTGGTAGCCAGCAGCAGCTCCC
TGCTCCACCGCCACACATGGCGCAGTACCAGCAGGAGTTTATGCAGCGCCAGTATAGAAATAAGCATTCC
AACTGTGATCTGGGCATGGGCGATGCCTACTACAACCAAGGCAGCGTCGGCGGCGCGGATGGTGGGCCGG
TCTACGAGGAGATCCTCAGCAACCGCAACTCGGATGTGCAGCATTACGAGGTGGGTGACTTCGATGTGGA
CGAGGTGTACAACAATAGCGTTGGCACTGGCGTCTTCAACAACATGAGAGCGGCGGTGGCCGCCGGCGGT
AGTCGGTACGGCGGCGGAAGCCTGAGTGGCGGCAGTGTCTCGTCCAGGAGCCAACAGCAGCAGCTCAAGA
AGCAGCAGCAACAACAGTCGCTGGCTCAGCAAAGATCGGCTCGACGCTGCACGGCGGATGACGATGACGA
CGAAGACGAGGAGGAGGATGAGGAGGCAACGGCCGCGGAGCAATTGCACGACAGCGTCTGTGATGAGGAT
GAGGAGGAGGACGAGAGCGACTTGGAGGATGATGCTCATGGATTGCCACCGCAGAGCGATGAGCGGATGC
GTCGTCTGATGGCGATGCAGGACGAGGATTTTAAGCGGCGGTTTCAGTAAGTACTTCTAATGTTTGACTA
TATCAACGTTACGAAAAAATTACATTTATCCCCTTTACAGACGTCAGCTGCGCAAACATGGAGCGCCTCT
TGACTACGGGGCTTTGCCACCAGGAGCAGGACCGCAACCCGAGCACAACGGTGCGGTTTTTGGGGTTAGC
GGCGGCGTTGGTGAGGGCTCCCTGCGTGGCGCATTCCGGCAGCAGCAGCAGCAAGCACTGAATGCCAAGT
CGCCAGGCGGCCGTTTGGCGGTAAATGAGCTATTCGGTCACGGCAACTCGGGACCACCGCTGCCGCCGGC
GAATCAGACGCCCGCGCAGAAGCGCCAGCAGCTACAGAAACTGTCACCACAGTCCACCACATCATCGTCG
TCGCATACATCACACAGCAATCCCAATCCGCATCCCCACCAGCTAACCCATCCGCATCCCCATCAGCATC
CTCCGCACCATCAGCAGCGCCACCTGTCGGCCATGCTCGATGAGAACAACACGGTGCGATGTTATCTGGA
ACCACTGGCTAAGTGATCAGTTAACGCAACTCCCCCGGAACAGTCTTAGGCAAAAATTGTAGCTTAGGAT
CTCTAGCTATACCTAGTATTAGTCGTTAGTCGAAATATGGAGCATTGTGTGAAACAACATGCTGTCATGC
TATACGTGCAGTGATTCGAAAATCCCAAAACTTTATAAATGTATATGAAATAACTAAAACCTAGACCATA
GGGCACATCCATACCCCTGCGGTGCCGTGCAAGCTTAACCAAAACTCGAGCGATGGGGGGTTGGAATTGG
AATTGGAATCGGGCCCTTCGACTTGCATGCATTTTATACCAACTTGGAAATCGATATTAAATATAAATGT
ATGTACCATATATGTATGATGTATTGTAATACATGTCACCACATGCCATTTTTAAATACTTAAAAACTAA
TTTAAACAACCAGAAAATCAAGTATATATATATGGATGTAGGTATATGTATAAGATCTAGGAACTGTATG
TACATGATATATAGAATTCAGGCGAATTATGTTTTATGTATTTTGTAAGAAATCAATTGTTTTTGATTTA
CGCTGATTATGCTCGTAAGATATATATATATATACACACAGGCTTAAGATTTGTTTTGTGTTTCATAAAC
CAAAAAGATATCCTACGTTTTGAAAGATTGTCATTTCTTGCTATCCAGCTGCCGTTTTCCACCTATACAA
CTAAAATTCCTTCCAACTGCGAATCAAGAGGAATATAAGAAGTAAAGGGAAATAATACATTGCCATTTTG
TTGCTGCATTTCAGCTACGTTGTAAGCAAACCAGAGCGAAGCATTTGAAGTGTACATTTTCATCAATCTA
GATGCTTTAAGCACACACATAGGGGCATTTACTTTATATTTTTGAGATACAGAGAGAGAGAGAGCTCGCG
AAATGCTTTATTATTTTACAAAACCGATACAGCATACGGAAATGAAATACCTATATAGCAAAGAAAGATT
TCAACCAAACCTCACTTGTTAACTAGGAACTAACTGAAAACTCTTTAAACACTAGCCAGCTGAAATCCAA
TCCTAACACTAAACTGTACTCTATTCCTACTCCCCGAATGGCATTCTCCCTAGAATTTCACGCATGTGTA
CAAAAACCAAATAAAATATAGTGCAAACAAGATGATTACCATATATGTCGTACATACCAAGCCAAGGAAG
CTCCGTGGGGGCAGCAGGCCCAGCTCGATCCCATTTGATCTGATCCGATTCGATCCGATCCGATCAGCAA
GTTAAACTTGAACGAAACATTAGCACACAATCGATAAAGTTAGTAACTAAGCACCCGCAGCATGCCACAC
ATAAAGTGTCTAAATTGGTTCGGAAATCGCGTGTTTGAAAGAGGAATACAGAATAGCAGATATTGAATGT
ATAGTGTTGCGCCTCCTAGAACTTTACTTATAAATAATAAAGCAGATTTATCAGATACGAGTATATATGT
GCGTGTATATTGACGATGCAAGCCATTGCAATCCCCCTCTTTTGTCGCCACATTCTCGCGAAATTGATTC
TAGACCTAGGCATTGAATTGATAAATCAGAGATTTTGAATAAAGCAGAAACCGAAACTGAAAACCAGACG
CCCAAATCAAAGTTCATAAAAAGCCCGATGAAAATGTTAATGTACACAATTTTTTCTATTTAAGACAAAA
TACAAGAAATGGATTGCATTTTACTGTAAATGACAAATAAGTGTTTTCTTGGGATATTGGGTTCAAAATT
TAAAACGGGTGTTTAATTTAAATAGTTTGCTTTCAAAAATGGCTTTAAATGGCGCGCCGGTACCATAACT
TCGTATAATGTATGCTATACGAAGTTATCGTACGACTAGCACCTGACTGTCGAGCCCAGTGGAAACCCTT
GAAATGCCTTTAAGTCGAGCCCAGTGGAAACCCTTGAAATGCCTTTAAGTCGAGCCCAGTGGAAACCCTT
GAAATGCCTTTAAGTCGAGCCCAGTGGAAACCCTTGAAATGCCTTTAAGTCGAGCCCAGTGGAAACCCTT
GAAATGCCTTTAAGTCGAGTAGCAGTCGAGGTAGGTACGCCATGCCCCGTTATTCTCTATTCGTTTTGTG
ACTCTCCCTCTCTGTACTATTGCTCTCTCACTCTGTCGCACAGTAAACGGCACGCTATTCTCGTTGCTTC
GAGAGAGCGCGCCTCGAATGTTCGCGAAAAGAGCGCCGGAGTATAAATAGAGGCGCTTCGTCGACGGAGC
GTCAATTCAATTCAAACAAGCAAAGTGAACACATCGCGAAGCAAGCTGAGCAAACAAACAAGCGCAGCTG
AACAAGCTAAACAATCTGCAATAAAGTGCAAGTTAAAGTGAATCAATTAAAAGTAACCAACAACCAAGTA
ATTAAACTAAAAACTGCAACTACTGAAATCAACCAAGAAGTCATTATTGAAGACAAGAAGAGAACTCTGA
ATAGGTCGATAGCGTCAATTCGGCACGAGGTTTCGTGACGAAGCTCCAAGCGGTTTACGCCATCAATTAA
ACACAAAGTGCTGTGCCAAAACTCCTCTCGCTTCTTATTTTTGTTTGTTTTTTGAGTGATTGGGTGGGTG
ATTGGTTTTGGGTGGGTAAGCAGGGGAAAGTGTGAAAAATCCCGGCAATGGGCCAAGAGGATCAGGAGCT
ATTAATTCGCGGAGGCAGCAAACACCCATCTGCCGAGCATCTGAACAATGGTGACAGCGGAGCGGCTTCG
CAGAGCTGCATTAACCAGGGCTTCGGGCAGGCCAAAAACTACGGCACGCTCCTGCCACCCAGTCCGCCGG
AGGACTCCGGTTCAGGGAGCGGCCAACTAGCCGAGAACCTCACCTATGCCTGGCACAATATGGACATCTT
TGGGGCGGTCAATCAGCCGGGCTCCGGATGGCGGCAGCTGGTCAACCGGACACGCGGACTATTCTGCAAC
GAGCGACACATACCGGCGCCCAGGAAACATTTGCTCAAGAACGTTTGCGGCGTGGCCTATCCGGGCGAAC
TTTTGGCCGTGATGGGCAGTTCCGGTGCCGGAAAGACGACCCTGCTGAATGCCCTTGCCTTTCGATCGCC
GCAGGGCATCCAAGTATCGCCATCCGGGATGCGACTGCTCAATGGCCAACCTGTGGACGCCAAGGAGATG
CAGGCCAGGTGCGCCTATGTCCAGCAGGATGACCTCTTTATCGGCTCCCTAACGGCCAGGGAACACCTGA
TTTTCCAGGCCATGGTGCGGATGCCACGACATCTGACCTATCGGCAGCGAGTGGCCCGCGTGGATCAGGT
GATCCAGGAGCTTTCGCTCAGCAAATGTCAGCACACGATCATCGGTGTGCCCGGCAGGGTGAAAGGTCTG
TCCGGCGGAGAAAGGAAGCGTCTGGCATTCGCCTCCGAGGCACTAACCGATCCGCCGCTTCTGATCTGCG
ATGAGCCCACCTCCGGACTGGACTCATTTACCGCCCACAGCGTCGTCCAGGTGCTGAAGAAGCTGTCGCA
GAAGGGCAAGACCGTCATCCTGACCATTCATCAGCCGTCTTCCGAGCTGTTTGAGCTCTTTGACAAGATC
CTTCTGATGGCCGAGGGCAGGGTAGCTTTCTTGGGCACTCCCAGCGAAGCCGTCGACTTCTTTTCCTACG
TGGGTGCCCAGTGTCCTACCAACTACAATCCGGCGGACTTTTACGTACAGGTGTTGGCCGTTGTGCCCGG
ACGGGAGATCGAGTCCCGTGATCGGATCGCCAAGATATGCGACAATTTTGCCATTAGCAAAGTAGCCCGG
GATATGGAGCAGTTGTTGGCCACCAAAAATTTGGAGAAGCCACTGGAGCAGCCGGAGAATGGGTACACCT
ACAAGGCCACCTGGTTCATGCAGTTCCGGGCGGTCCTGTGGCGATCCTGGCTGTCGGTGCTCAAGGAACC
ACTCCTCGTAAAAGTGCGACTTATTCAGACAACGATGGTTGCCATCTTGATTGGCCTCATCTTTTTGGGC
CAACAACTCACGCAAGTGGGCGTGATGAATATCAACGGAGCCATCTTCCTCTTCCTGACCAACATGACCT
TTCAAAACGTCTTTGCCACGATAAATGTGTTCACCTCAGAGCTGCCAGTTTTTATGAGGGAGGCCCGAAG
TCGACTTTATCGCTGTGACACATACTTTCTGGGCAAAACGATTGCCGAATTGCCGCTTTTTCTCACAGTG
CCACTGGTCTTCACGGCGATTGCCTATCCGATGATCGGACTGCGGGCCGGAGTGCTGCACTTCTTCAACT
GCCTGGCGCTGGTCACTCTGGTGGCCAATGTGTCAACGTCCTTCGGATATCTAATATCCTGCGCCAGCTC
CTCGACCTCGATGGCGCTGTCTGTGGGTCCGCCGGTTATCATACCATTCCTGCTCTTTGGCGGCTTCTTC
TTGAACTCGGGCTCGGTGCCAGTATACCTCAAATGGTTGTCGTACCTCTCATGGTTCCGTTACGCCAACG
AGGGTCTGCTGATTAACCAATGGGCGGACGTGGAGCCGGGCGAAATTAGCTGCACATCGTCGAACACCAC
GTGCCCCAGTTCGGGCAAGGTCATCCTGGAGACGCTTAACTTCTCCGCCGCCGATCTGCCGCTGGACTAC
GTGGGTCTGGCCATTCTCATCGTGAGCTTCCGGGTGCTCGCATATCTGGCTCTAAGACTTCGGGCCCGAC
GCAAGGAGTAGCCGACATATATCCGAAATAACTGTTTGTTTTTTTTTTTTACCATTATTACCATCGTGTT
TACTGTTTATTGCCCCCTCAAAAAGCTAATGTAATTATATTTGTGCCAATAAAAACAAGATATGACCTAT
AGAATACAAAAAAAAAAAAAAAAAAAAAAAAAAAACTCGACACCGGGATCCAAACCTAGTGGCTGCTGCT
CTAAACGACGCATTTCGTACTCCAAAGTACGAATTTTTTCCCTCAAGCTCTTATTTTCATTAAACAATGA
ACAGGACCTAACGCACAGTCACGTTATTGTTTACATAAATGATTTTTTTTACTATTCAAACTTACTCTGT
TTGTGTACTCCCACTGGTATAGCCTTCTTTTATCTTTTCTGGTTCAGGCTCTATCACTTTACTAGGTACG
GCATCTGCGTTGAGTCGCCTCCTTTTAAATGTCTGACCTTTTGCAGGTGCAGCCTTCCACTGCGAATCAT
TAAAGTGGGTATCACAAATTTGGGAGTTTTCACCAAGGCTGCACCCAAGGCTCTGCTCCCACAATTTTCT
CTTAATAGCACACTTCGGCACGTGAATTAATTTTACTCCAGTCACAGCTTTGCAGCAAAATTTGCAATAT
TTCATTTTTTTTTATTCCACGTAAGGGTTAATGTTTTCAAAAAAAAATTCGTCCGCACACAACCTTTCCT
CTCAACAAGCAAACGTGCACTGAATTTAAGTGTATACTTCGGTAAGCTTCGGCTATCGACGGGACCACCT
TATGTTATTTCATCATGGGCCAGACCCACGTAGTCCAGCGGCAGATCGGCGGCGGAGAAGTTAAGCGTCT
CCAGGATGACCTTGCCCGAACTGGGGCACGTGGTGTTCGACGATGTGCAGCTAATTTCGCCCGGCTCCAC
GTCCGCCCATTGGTTAATCAGCAGACCCTCGTTGGCGTAACGGAACCATGAGAGGTACGACAACCATTTG
AGGTATACTGGCACCGAGCCCGAGTTCAAGAAGAAGGCGTTTTTCCATAGGCTCCGCCCCCCTGACGAGC
ATCACAAAAATCGACGCTCAAGTCAGAGGTGGCGAAACCCGACAGGACTATAAAGATACCAGGCGTTTCC
CCCTGGAAGCTCCCTCGTGCGCTCTCCTGTTCCGACCCTGCCGCTTACCGGATACCTGTCCGCCTTTCTC
CCTTCGGGAAGCGTGGCGCTTTCTCATAGCTCACGCTGTAGGTATCTCAGTTCGGTGTAGGTCGTTCGCT
CCAAGCTGGGCTGTGTGCACGAACCCCCCGTTCAGCCCGACCGCTGCGCCTTATCCGGTAACTATCGTCT
TGAGTCCAACCCGGTAAGACACGACTTATCGCCACTGGCAGCAGCCACTGGTAACAGGATTAGCAGAGCG
AGGTATGTAGGCGGTGCTACAGAGTTCTTGAAGTGGTGGCCTAACTACGGCTACACTAGAAGGACAGTAT
TTGGTATCTGCGCTCTGCTGAAGCCAGTTACCTTCGGAAAAAGAGTTGGTAGCTCTTGATCCGGCAAACA
AACCACCGCTGGTAGCGGTGGTTTTTTTGTTTGCAAGCAGCAGATTACGCGCAGAAAAAAAGGATCTCAA
GAAGATCCTTTGATCTTTTCTACGGGGTCTGACGCTCAGTGGAACGAAAACTCACGTTAAGGGATTTTGG
TCATGAGATTATCAAAAAGGATCTTCACCTAGATCCTTTTAAATTAAAAATGAAGTTTTAAATCAATCTA
AAGTATATATGAGTAAACTTGGTCTGACAGTTACCAATGCTTAATCAGTGAGGCACCTATCTCAGCGATC
TGTCTATTTCGTTCATCCATAGTTGCCTGACTCCCCGTCGTGTAGATAACTACGATACGGGAGGGCTTAC
CATCTGGCCCCAGTGCTGCAATGATACCGCGAGACCCACGCTCACCGGCTCCAGATTTATCAGCAATAAA
CCAGCCAGCCGGAAGGGCCGAGCGCAGAAGTGGTCCTGCAACTTTATCCGCCTCCATCCAGTCTATTAAT
TGTTGCCGGGAAGCTAGAGTAAGTAGTTCGCCAGTTAATAGTTTGCGCAACGTTGTTGCCATTGCTACAG
GCATCGTGGTGTCACGCTCGTCGTTTGGTATGGCTTCATTCAGCTCCGGTTCCCAACGATCAAGGCGAGT
TACATGATCCCCCATGTTGTGCAAAAAAGCGGTTAGCTCCTTCGGTCCTCCGATCGTTGTCAGAAGTAAG
TTGGCCGCAGTGTTATCACTCATGGTTATGGCAGCACTGCATAATTCTCTTACTGTCATGCCATCCGTAA
GATGCTTTTCTGTGACTGGTGAGTACTCAACCAAGTCATTCTGAGAATAGTGTATGCGGCGACCGAGTTG
CTCTTGCCCGGCGTCAATACGGGATAATACCGCGCCACATAGCAGAACTTTAAAAGTGCTCATCATTGGA
AAACGTTCTTCGGGGCGAAAACTCTCAAGGATCTTACCGCTGTTGAGATCCAGTTCGATGTAACCCACTC
GTGCACCCAACTGATCTTCAGCATCTTTTACTTTCACCAGCGTTTCTGGGTGAGCAAAAACAGGAAGGCA
AAATGCCGCAAAAAAGGGAATAAGGGCGACACGGAAATGTTGAATACTCATACTCTTCCTTTTTCAATAT
TATTGAAGCATTTATCAGGGTTATTGTCTCATGAGCGGATACATATTTGAATGTATTTAGAAAAATAAAC
AAATAGGGGTTCCGCGCACATTTCCCCGAAAAGTGCCACCTGCGAAGTCTTAGAGCCAGATATGCGAGCA
CCCGGAAGCTCACGATGAGAATGGCCAGAC
Features (pLannotate 1.2.2; 17 found; start..end, strand, type, name):
      1..233     -  misc_feature   P element 3' end: P element 3' end
    242..286     -  protein_bind   gypsy insulator (fragment): chromatin insulator from Drosophila Su(Hw), CP190, and Mod(mdg4)67.2
    353..386     +  protein_bind   attB: minimal attB site for the φC31 integrase (Groth et al., 2000) phage φC31 integrase
   1982..2422    +  CDS            GAL4 (fragment): GAL4_YEAST - Experimental evidence at protein level: Swiss-Prot protein existence level 1. This protein is a positive regulator for the gene expression of the galactose-induced genes such as GAL1, GAL2, GAL7, GAL10, and MEL1 which code for the enzymes used to convert galactose to glucose. It recognizes a 17 base pair sequence in (5'-CGGRNNRCYNYNCNCCG-3') the upstream activating sequence (UAS-G) of these genes. From Saccharomyces cerevisiae (strain ATCC 204508 / S288c) (Baker's yeast).
   2426..3238    +  CDS            RELA (fragment): TF65_HUMAN - Also known as NFKB3. Experimental evidence at protein level: Swiss-Prot protein existence level 1. NF-kappa-B is a pleiotropic transcription factor present in almost all cell types and is the endpoint of a series of signal transduction events that are initiated by a vast array of stimuli related to many biological processes such as inflammation, immunity, differentiation, cell growth, tumorigenesis and apoptosis. NF-kappa-B is a homo- or heterodimeric complex formed by the Rel-like domain- containing proteins RELA/p65, RELB, NFKB1/p105, NFKB1/p50, REL and NFKB2/p52. The heterodime
   3249..3270    +  misc_feature   MCS (fragment): pBluescript multiple cloning site
   3507..3525    -  misc_feature   MCS (fragment): pBluescript multiple cloning site
   4130..4228    +  CDS            LEG_HELCR (fragment): Experimental evidence at protein level: Swiss-Prot protein existence level 1. This protein binds D-galactoside. May have an important role in the activation of eggs (triggered by fertilization), or in their subsequent differentiation. The dimeric form is essential for hemagglutination activity. From Heliocidaris crassispina (Sea urchin) (Anthocidaris crassispina).
   4610..5569    +  CDS            Adgrl1 (fragment): AGRL1_MOUSE - Also known as Kiaa0821 From Mus musculus (Mouse).
   5659..10407   +  CDS            Cirl (fragment): LPHN_DROME - Experimental evidence at protein level: Swiss-Prot protein existence level 1. From Drosophila melanogaster (Fruit fly).
  12735..12768   -  protein_bind   loxP: Cre-mediated recombination occurs in the 8-bp core sequence (GCATACAT). Cre recombinase
  13558..15618   +  CDS            w: WHITE_DROME - Experimental evidence at transcript level: Swiss-Prot protein existence level 2. Part of a membrane-spanning permease system necessary for the transport of pigment precursors into pigment cells responsible for eye color. White dimerize with brown for the transport of guanine. Scarlet and white complex transports a metabolic intermediate (such as 3- hydroxy kynurenine) from the cytoplasm into the pigment granules. From Drosophila melanogaster (Fruit fly).
  15812..16397   -  misc_feature   P element 5' end: No description available
  16398..16626   -  CDS            mini-white (fragment): Drosophila white gene eye color pigment; white; This is a modified version of the white gene lacking part of the first intron.
  16632..17220   -  rep_origin     ori: high-copy-number ColE1/pMB1/pBR322/pUC origin of replication
  17391..18251   -  CDS            AmpR: β-lactamase; bla; confers resistance to ampicillin, carbenicillin, and related antibiotics
  18252..18356   -  promoter       AmpR promoter: bla
