[The description below was written by a language model from this plasmid's Addgene catalogue record and pLannotate feature annotations shown in this document.]
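Description:
pTL464 is an 18.4 kb φC31 integration vector for Drosophila melanogaster, built on the pGE-attB-GMR backbone used for genomic engineering. It carries a modified copy of the genomic dCirl (Cirl/CG8639, latrophilin-type adhesion GPCR) locus designed to act as a transcriptional reporter allele. In bacteria it is maintained through a high-copy ColE1/pUC-type origin and selected with ampicillin via the β-lactamase gene and its native promoter.

The payload begins with a minimal attB site, which allows φC31 integrase to recombine the plasmid into a matching attP landing site in the fly genome. According to the record, an optimized Gal4.2::p65 cassette was inserted at the start codon of the genomic dCirl open reading frame. The annotation agrees, showing a GAL4 fragment (consistent with the DNA-binding portion) immediately followed by a fragment of human RELA/p65, which supplies a strong transactivation domain. Downstream lie the dCirl genomic sequences, annotated as a large Cirl coding region. Shorter hits to a sea urchin galactoside-binding lectin and to mouse Adgrl1 precede it and most likely reflect homology to N-terminal domains of Cirl rather than foreign inserts. No separate promoter for the driver is annotated, so Gal4::p65 expression is presumably governed by the endogenous dCirl regulatory sequences.

A white eye-colour marker identifies transformant flies, and one loxP site is annotated near it, which in this type of vector can serve for Cre-mediated marker removal. P element end sequences and a gypsy insulator fragment are also detected. Combined with UAS-driven reporters or effectors, the resulting allele can reveal or manipulate dCirl-expressing cells, in the context of work on latrophilin function in mechanosensation.
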