Addgene plasmid #69881: pTL464
Purpose: a dCirl transcriptional reporter allele that contains an optimized gal4.2::p65 cassette at the start codon of the genomic dCirl ORF
Depositing lab: Robert Kittel & Tobias Langenhan. Depositing organization: Julius-Maximilians-Universitaet Wuerzburg. Publication: The adhesion GPCR latrophilin/CIRL shapes mechanosensation. Scholz N, Gehring J, Guan C, Ljaschenko D, Fischer R, Lakshmanan V, Kittel RJ, Langenhan T. Cell Rep. 2015 May 12;11(6):866-74. doi: 10.1016/j.celrep.2015.04.008. Epub 2015 Apr 30. PubMed 25937282.
Backbone
  Vector backbone: pGE-attB-GMR
  Backbone manufacturer: Huang et al., 2009, PMID 19429710
  Total vector size (bp): 18440
  Modifications to backbone: Gal4-2::p65d fragment inserted into start region of the dCirl locus
  Vector type: phiC31-integration vector
Growth in bacteria
  Bacterial resistance: Ampicillin, 100 μg/mL
  Growth temperature: 37°C
  Growth strain: DH5alpha
  Copy number: Unknown
Gene/Insert
  Gene/Insert name: CIRL
  Species: D. melanogaster (fly)
  Entrez Gene: Cirl (a.k.a. Dmel_CG8639, BcDNA:GH07331, CG8639, CIRL, Dmel\CG8639, anon-WO0170980.7, anon-WO0170980.8, dcirl)
  Cloning method: Unknown
  Sequencing primers: 5′ pCasper-R GTCGGCAAGAGACATCCACT; 3′ pBluescript-SK
Terms and licenses: Academic/Nonprofit Terms; Industry Terms: Not Available to Industry
How to cite: pTL464 was a gift from Robert Kittel & Tobias Langenhan (Addgene plasmid # 69881 ; http://n2t.net/addgene:69881 ; RRID:Addgene_69881)
