>Addgene plasmid #69881 | pTL464 | addgene partial sequence | sequence record 129134 | pBluescript-SK 5'-tctagaactagtggatc-3'
AAAACGCAATTATCTTTAAATAAATATATTCTATTTATTAACCAAGTAGCTAATATAGCTAAAATCAATT
TGTTGCTAACTTAAAACTAACATAATTATGTATTAGTTATTTACATTCTTTTGGTTGGTTACAACCAAAT
AAATAATATCACTTTTAAAAACTTAANCCAGGAACTGAATAATTTTCTATTTGGCTTTAGCCGACGGTAT
CGATAAGCTTGTTTAAACTTAGGAGCTTATCTGGCTCAGCAAAGCGGAGAAATCCATATCAGCGATGCTG
GANAAATCCTCATCGCCGCTGAGGAGGCCATTGGGCAAACCCGGGGCACCCAGTGGGGCAGGGGCTGGAT
CGGGTGGTCGCTGTGCGCCGGTCACCAGTCGCGTGATAGCCTCCGGGTATTCCATCANCATGGGCTCTGT
GGTATGAGGTGCGACCGGGATTCCCTGATTCAAGAGCTGCTGAAACTCGCTGTTGTCCACGGATGC
